Addgene plasmid #129920: pRDAX-477 C-Tag UnaG[2] L20 FRB mCherry
Purpose: PPI (BiFC/TriFC) assay vector
Depositing lab: Gary Lewin. Depositing organization: Max-Delbrueck-Centrum fuer Molekulare Medizin (MDC).
Backbone
  Vector backbone: custom built
  Vector type: Mammalian Expression
Growth in bacteria
  Bacterial resistance: Ampicillin, 100 μg/mL
  Growth temperature: 37°C
  Growth strain: DH5alpha
  Copy number: High Copy
Gene/Insert
  Gene/Insert name: FRB
  Species: M. musculus (mouse)
  Cloning method: Restriction Enzyme; 5′ cloning site unknown (unknown if destroyed); 3′ cloning site unknown (unknown if destroyed)
Terms and licenses: Academic/Nonprofit Terms; Industry Terms: Not Available to Industry
How to cite: pRDAX-477 C-Tag UnaG[2] L20 FRB mCherry was a gift from Gary Lewin (Addgene plasmid # 129920 ; http://n2t.net/addgene:129920 ; RRID:Addgene_129920)
