[The description below was written by a language model from this plasmid's Addgene catalogue record and pLannotate feature annotations shown in this document.]
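Description:
pRDAX-477 C-Tag UnaG[2] L20 FRB mCherry is a 6,383-nt custom-built mammalian expression plasmid made for protein–protein interaction assays based on bimolecular or trimolecular fluorescence complementation (BiFC/TriFC). It is maintained in E. coli through a high-copy ColE1/pUC-type origin and selected with ampicillin via the β-lactamase gene and its native promoter.

The expression unit is driven by the human CMV immediate-early enhancer and promoter, followed by a chimeric β-globin/immunoglobulin intron that supports efficient processing of the transcript. The first open reading frame encodes FRB, the FKBP–rapamycin binding domain, followed after a short gap by a fragment of UnaG, the bilirubin-dependent green fluorescent protein from Japanese eel. This layout matches the name, which indicates a C-terminal UnaG[2] fragment tag and, presumably, a linker designated L20. The catalogue lists the FRB insert as mouse, whereas the automated annotation matches it to the human FRAP domain. The record does not resolve this difference.

Downstream, an EMCV IRES allows translation of mCherry from the same transcript, giving a constitutive red signal that marks transfected cells and can serve as a reference for expression level independent of complementation. The 3′ region carries a second copy of the chimeric intron, a WPRE to enhance transcript expression, and a bGH polyadenylation signal. Further downstream lie a β-globin fragment and a rabbit β-globin poly(A) signal.

Because a split UnaG fragment is expected to fluoresce only when brought together with its complementary part, this FRB fusion would plausibly serve as one half of a rapamycin-inducible FRB–FKBP pair. The record does not name the partner construct.
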