Features (pLannotate 1.2.2; 17 found; start..end, strand, type, name):
    155..532     +  enhancer       CMV enhancer: human cytomegalovirus immediate early enhancer
    534..733     +  promoter       CMV promoter: human cytomegalovirus (CMV) immediate early promoter
    872..1004    +  intron         chimeric intron: chimera between introns from human β-globin and immunoglobulin heavy chain genes
   1034..1309    +  CDS            FRB: FKBP-rapamycin binding domain of human FRAP
   1370..1534    +  CDS            UnaG (fragment): UnaG is a basic (constitutively fluorescent) green fluorescent protein published in 2013, derived from Anguilla japonica. It has low acid sensitivity. It requires the cofactor bilirubin for fluorescence.
   1551..2137    +  misc_feature   IRES2: internal ribosome entry site (IRES) of the encephalomyocarditis virus (EMCV)
   2138..2845    +  CDS            mCherry: mCherry is a basic (constitutively fluorescent) red fluorescent protein published in 2004, derived from Discosoma sp.. It is reported to be a very rapidly-maturing monomer with low acid sensitivity.
   2894..3026    +  intron         chimeric intron: chimera between introns from human β-globin and immunoglobulin heavy chain genes
   3035..3623    +  misc_feature   WPRE: woodchuck hepatitis virus posttranscriptional regulatory element
   3627..3643    +  misc_feature   MCS (fragment): pUC18/19 multiple cloning site
   3656..3767    +  polyA_signal   bGH poly(A) signal: bovine growth hormone polyadenylation signal
   3863..3881    -  promoter       T3 promoter: promoter for bacteriophage T3 RNA polymerase
   3940..4014    +  CDS            HBB (fragment): HBB_PONPY - Experimental evidence at transcript level: Swiss-Prot protein existence level 2. Involved in oxygen transport from the lung to the various peripheral tissues. From Pongo pygmaeus (Bornean orangutan).
   4085..4140    +  polyA_signal   β-globin poly(A) signal: rabbit β-globin polyadenylation signal (Gil and Proudfoot, 1987)
   4519..5107    -  rep_origin     ori: high-copy-number ColE1/pMB1/pBR322/pUC origin of replication
   5278..6138    -  CDS            AmpR: β-lactamase; bla; confers resistance to ampicillin, carbenicillin, and related antibiotics
   6139..6243    -  promoter       AmpR promoter: bla
>Addgene plasmid #129920 | pRDAX-477 C-Tag UnaG[2] L20 FRB mCherry | depositor full sequence | sequence record 249298 | Full Sequence
GCCTGCCTCCAGGCCTCAATATTGGCCATTAGCCATATTATTCATTGGTTATATAGCATAAATCAATATT
GGCTATTGGCCATTGCATACGTTGTATCTATATCATAATATGTACATTTATATTGGCTCATGTCCAATAT
GACCGCCATGTTGGCATTGATTATTGACTAGTTATTAATAGTAATCAATTACGGGGTCATTAGTTCATAG
CCCATATATGGAGTTCCGCGTTACATAACTTACGGTAAATGGCCCGCCTGGCTGACCGCCCAACGACCCC
CGCCCATTGACGTCAATAATGACGTATGTTCCCATAGTAACGCCAATAGGGACTTTCCATTGACGTCAAT
GGGTGGAGTATTTACGGTAAACTGCCCACTTGGCAGTACATCAAGTGTATCATATGCCAAGTCCGCCCCC
TATTGACGTCAATGACGGTAAATGGCCCGCCTGGCATTATGCCCAGTACATGACCTTACGGGACTTTCCT
ACTTGGCAGTACATCTACGTATTAGTCATCGCTATTACCATGGTGATGCGGTTTTGGCAGTACACCAATG
GGCGTGGATAGCGGTTTGACTCACGGGGATTTCCAAGTCTCCACCCCATTGACGTCAATGGGAGTTTGTT
TTGGCACCAAAATCAACGGGACTTTCCAAAATGTCGTAATAACCCCGCCCCGTTGACGCAAATGGGCGGT
AGGCGTGTACGGTGGGAGGTCTATATAAGCAGAGCTCGTTTAGTGAACCGTCAGATCACTAGAAGCTTTA
TTGCGGTAGTTTATCACAGTTAAATTGCTAACGCAGTCAGTGCTTCTGACACAACAGTCTCGAACTTAAG
CTGCAGAAGTTGGTCGTGAGGCACTGGGCAGGTAAGTATCAAGGTTACAAGACAGGTTTAAGGAGACCAA
TAGAAACTGGGCTTGTCGAGACAGAGAAGACTCTTGCGTTTCTGATAGGCACCTATTGGTCTTACTGACA
TCCACTTTGCCTTTCTCTCCACAGGTGTCCACTCCCAGGCCACCATGGTGGCCATCCTCTGGCATGAGAT
GTGGCATGAAGGCCTGGAAGAGGCATCTCGTTTGTACTTTGGGGAAAGGAACGTGAAAGGCATGTTTGAG
GTGCTGGAGCCCTTGCATGCTATGATGGAACGGGGCCCCCAGACTCTGAAGGAAACATCCTTTAATCAGG
CCTATGGTCGAGATTTAATGGAGGCCCAAGAGTGGTGCAGGAAGTACATGAAATCAGGGAATGTCAAGGA
CCTCACCCAAGCCTGGGACCTCTATTATCATGTGTTCCGACGAATCTCAGGGAGTCCTGGCGGTGGATCC
GGAGGCTCTGGGAGCTCTGCCAGCGGTGGCAGCACCAGTGGGGTGAAGTCTGTGGTGAATCTGGTAGGCG
AGAAACTCGTGTACGTCCAGAAGTGGGATGGGAAGGAAACCACGTATGTGCGAGAGATCAAGGACGGGAA
GTTGGTTGTCACCCTGACCATGGGCGATGTGGTTGCTGTGCGCTCATATCGGAGAGCCACTGAATAAGAA
TTCAGATCCGCCCCTCTCCCTCCCCCCCCCCTAACGTTACTGGCCGAAGCCGCTTGGAATAAGGCCGGTG
TGCGTTTGTCTATATGTTATTTTCCACCATATTGCCGTCTTTTGGCAATGTGAGGGCCCGGAAACCTGGC
CCTGTCTTCTTGACGAGCATTCCTAGGGGTCTTTCCCCTCTCGCCAAAGGAATGCAAGGTCTGTTGAATG
TCGTGAAGGAAGCAGTTCCTCTGGTAGCTTCTTGAAGACAAACAACGTCTGTAGCGACCCTTTGCAGGCA
GCGGAACCCCCCACCTGGCGACAGGTGCCTCTGCGGCCAAAAGCCACGTGTATAAGATACACCTGCAAAG
GCGGCACAACCCCAGTGCCACGTTGTGAGTTGGATAGTTGTGGAAAGAGTCAAATGGCTCTCCTCAAGCG
TATTCAACAAGGGGCTGAAGGATGCCCAGAAGGTACCCCATTGTATGGGATCTGATCTGGGGCCTCGGTA
CACATGCTTTACATGTGTTTAGTCGAGGTTAAAAAAACGTCTAGGCCCCCCGAACCACGGGGACGTGGTT
TTCCTTTGAAAAACACGATGATAATATGGCCACAACCATGGTGAGCAAGGGCGAGGAGGATAACATGGCC
ATCATCAAGGAGTTCATGCGCTTCAAGGTGCACATGGAGGGCTCCGTGAACGGCCACGAGTTCGAGATCG
AGGGCGAGGGCGAGGGCCGCCCCTACGAGGGCACCCAGACCGCCAAGCTGAAGGTGACCAAGGGTGGCCC
CCTGCCCTTCGCCTGGGACATCCTGTCCCCTCAGTTCATGTACGGCTCCAAGGCCTACGTGAAGCACCCC
GCCGACATCCCCGACTACTTGAAGCTGTCCTTCCCCGAGGGCTTCAAGTGGGAGCGCGTGATGAACTTCG
AGGACGGCGGCGTGGTGACCGTGACCCAGGACTCCTCCCTGCAGGACGGCGAGTTCATCTACAAGGTGAA
GCTGCGCGGCACCAACTTCCCCTCCGACGGCCCCGTAATGCAGAAGAAGACCATGGGCTGGGAGGCCTCC
TCCGAGCGGATGTACCCCGAGGACGGCGCCCTGAAGGGCGAGATCAAGCAGAGGCTGAAGCTGAAGGACG
GCGGCCACTACGACGCTGAGGTCAAGACCACCTACAAGGCCAAGAAGCCCGTGCAGCTGCCCGGCGCCTA
CAACGTCAACATCAAGTTGGACATCACCTCCCACAACGAGGACTACACCATCGTGGAACAGTACGAACGC
GCCGAGGGCCGCCACTCCACCGGCGGCATGGACGAGCTGTACAAGTAAACCGGTGCTCGAGGTACCGATG
AATAGCTAAGGTCGAGGCCGCAGGTAAGTATCAAGGTTACAAGACAGGTTTAAGGAGACCAATAGAAACT
GGGCTTGTCGAGACAGAGAAGACTCTTGCGTTTCTGATAGGCACCTATTGGTCTTACTGACATCCACTTT
GCCTTTCTCTCCACAGGTGTCGACAATCAACCTCTGGATTACAAAATTTGTGAAAGATTGACTGGTATTC
TTAACTATGTTGCTCCTTTTACGCTATGTGGATACGCTGCTTTAATGCCTTTGTATCATGCTATTGCTTC
CCGTATGGCTTTCATTTTCTCCTCCTTGTATAAATCCTGGTTGCTGTCTCTTTATGAGGAGTTGTGGCCC
GTTGTCAGGCAACGTGGCGTGGTGTGCACTGTGTTTGCTGACGCAACCCCCACTGGTTGGGGCATTGCCA
CCACCTGTCAGCTCCTTTCCGGGACTTTCGCTTTCCCCCTCCCTATTGCCACGGCGGAACTCATCGCCGC
CTGCCTTGCCCGCTGCTGGACAGGGGCTCGGCTGTTGGGCACTGACAATTCCGTGGTGTTGTCGGGGAAG
CTGACGTCCTTTCCATGGCTGCTCGCCTGTGTTGCCACCTGGATTCTGCGCGGGACGTCCTTCTGCTACG
TCCCTTCGGCCCTCAATCCAGCGGACCTTCCTTCCCGCGGCCTGCTGCCGGCTCTGCGGCCTCTTCCGCG
TCTTCGCCTTCGCCCTCAGACGAGTCGGATCTCCCTTTGGGCCGCCTCCCCGCCTGGAATTCGAGCTCGG
TACGATCAGCCTCGACTGTGCCTTCTAGTTGCCAGCCATCTGTTGTTTGCCCCTCCCCCGTGCCTTCCTT
GACCCTGGAAGGTGCCACTCCCACTGTCCTTTCCTAATAAAATGAGGAAATTGCATCGCATTGTCTGAGT
AGGTGTCATTCTATTCTGGGGGGTGGGGTGGGGCAGGACAGCAAGGGGGAGGATTGGGAAGACAATAGCC
CAGCTTTTGTTCCCTTTAGTGAGGGTTAATTGCGCGCTTGGCGTAATCATGGTCATAGCTGTTTCCTGTG
TGAAATTGTTATCCGCTAATTCACTCCTCAGGTGCAGGCTGCCTATCAGAAGGTGGTGGCTGGTGTGGCC
AATGCCCTGGCTCACAAATACCACTGAGATCTTTTTCCCTCTGCCAAAAATTATGGGGACATCATGAAGC
CCCTTGAGCATCTGACTTCTGGCTAATAAAGGAAATTTATTTTCATTGCAATAGTGTGTTGGAATTTTTT
GTGTCTCTCACTCGGAAGGACATATGGGAGGGCAAATCATTTAAAACATCAGAATGAGTATTTGGTTTAG
AGTTTGGCAACATATGCCCATATGCTGGCTGCCATGAACAAAGGTTGGCTATAAAGAGGTCATCAGTATA
TGAAACAGCCCCCTGCTGTCCATTCCTTATTCCATAGAAAAGCCTTGACTTGAGGTTAGATTTTTTTTAT
ATTTTGTTTTGTGTTATTTTTTTCTTTAACATCCCTAAAATTTTCCTTACATGTTTTACTAGCCAGATTT
TTCCTCCTCTCCTGACTACTCCCAGTCATAGCTGTCCCTCTTCTCTTATGGAGATCGGCCGGCCGCCGGC
GTCGACGCGCGCGGCCGCGGCGCGCCGTTGCTGGCGTTTTTCCATAGGCTCCGCCCCCCTGACGAGCATC
ACAAAAATCGACGCTCAAGTCAGAGGTGGCGAAACCCGACAGGACTATAAAGATACCAGGCGTTTCCCCC
TGGAAGCTCCCTCGTGCGCTCTCCTGTTCCGACCCTGCCGCTTACCGGATACCTGTCCGCCTTTCTCCCT
TCGGGAAGCGTGGCGCTTTCTCATAGCTCACGCTGTAGGTATCTCAGTTCGGTGTAGGTCGTTCGCTCCA
AGCTGGGCTGTGTGCACGAACCCCCCGTTCAGCCCGACCGCTGCGCCTTATCCGGTAACTATCGTCTTGA
GTCCAACCCGGTAAGACACGACTTATCGCCACTGGCAGCAGCCACTGGTAACAGGATTAGCAGAGCGAGG
TATGTAGGCGGTGCTACAGAGTTCTTGAAGTGGTGGCCTAACTACGGCTACACTAGAAGAACAGTATTTG
GTATCTGCGCTCTGCTGAAGCCAGTTACCTTCGGAAAAAGAGTTGGTAGCTCTTGATCCGGCAAACAAAC
CACCGCTGGTAGCGGTGGTTTTTTTGTTTGCAAGCAGCAGATTACGCGCAGAAAAAAAGGATCTCAAGAA
GATCCTTTGATCTTTTCTACGGGGTCTGACGCTCAGTGGAACGAAAACTCACGTTAAGGGATTTTGGTCA
TGAGATTATCAAAAAGGATCTTCACCTAGATCCTTTTAAATTAAAAATGAAGTTTTAAATCAATCTAAAG
TATATATGAGTAAACTTGGTCTGACAGTTACCAATGCTTAATCAGTGAGGCACCTATCTCAGCGATCTGT
CTATTTCGTTCATCCATAGTTGCCTGACTCCCCGTCGTGTAGATAACTACGATACGGGAGGGCTTACCAT
CTGGCCCCAGTGCTGCAATGATACCGCGAGACCCACGCTCACCGGCTCCAGATTTATCAGCAATAAACCA
GCCAGCCGGAAGGGCCGAGCGCAGAAGTGGTCCTGCAACTTTATCCGCCTCCATCCAGTCTATTAATTGT
TGCCGGGAAGCTAGAGTAAGTAGTTCGCCAGTTAATAGTTTGCGCAACGTTGTTGCCATTGCTACAGGCA
TCGTGGTGTCACGCTCGTCGTTTGGTATGGCTTCATTCAGCTCCGGTTCCCAACGATCAAGGCGAGTTAC
ATGATCCCCCATGTTGTGCAAAAAAGCGGTTAGCTCCTTCGGTCCTCCGATCGTTGTCAGAAGTAAGTTG
GCCGCAGTGTTATCACTCATGGTTATGGCAGCACTGCATAATTCTCTTACTGTCATGCCATCCGTAAGAT
GCTTTTCTGTGACTGGTGAGTACTCAACCAAGTCATTCTGAGAATAGTGTATGCGGCGACCGAGTTGCTC
TTGCCCGGCGTCAATACGGGATAATACCGCGCCACATAGCAGAACTTTAAAAGTGCTCATCATTGGAAAA
CGTTCTTCGGGGCGAAAACTCTCAAGGATCTTACCGCTGTTGAGATCCAGTTCGATGTAACCCACTCGTG
CACCCAACTGATCTTCAGCATCTTTTACTTTCACCAGCGTTTCTGGGTGAGCAAAAACAGGAAGGCAAAA
TGCCGCAAAAAAGGGAATAAGGGCGACACGGAAATGTTGAATACTCATACTCTTCCTTTTTCAATATTAT
TGAAGCATTTATCAGGGTTATTGTCTCATGAGCGGATACATATTTGAATGTATTTAGAAAAATAAACAAA
TAGGGGTTCCGCGCACATTTCCCCGAAAAGTGCCACCTGACGTCTAAGAAACCATTATTATCATGACATT
AACCTATAAAAATAGGCGTATCACGAGGCCCTTTCGTCTACGCGCGCGCCGGCGGCGCGCCGTCGACGGC
CGGCCGCGGCCGC
